Addgene plasmid #51438: TALEN-CCR5L18-CtermCan
Purpose: Expresses TALEN targeting left CCR5A site (L18) with canonical C-terminal domain
Depositing lab: David Liu. Depositing organization: Harvard University. Publication: Broad specificity profiling of TALENs results in engineered nucleases with improved DNA-cleavage specificity. Guilinger JP, Pattanayak V, Reyon D, Tsai SQ, Sander JD, Joung JK, Liu DR. Nat Methods. 2014 Apr;11(4):429-35. doi: 10.1038/nmeth.2845. Epub 2014 Feb 16. PubMed 24531420.
Backbone
  Vector backbone: JDS70
  Backbone manufacturer: Joung lab
  Backbone size w/o insert (bp): 5055
  Total vector size (bp): 8058
  Modifications to backbone: TAL N-terminal: ∆152 (Miller et al. 2011) TAL C-terminus: +63 (Miller et al. 2011) FOKI: EL
  Vector type: Mammalian Expression, TALEN
Growth in bacteria
  Bacterial resistance: Ampicillin, 100 μg/mL
  Growth temperature: 37°C
  Growth strain: XL1 Blue
  Copy number: High Copy
Gene/Insert
  Gene/Insert name: TALEN CCR5 Left (L18) Can C-term
  Species: Synthetic
  Insert size (bp): 3003
  Promoter: CMV
  Tag / fusion protein: 3xFLAG (N terminal on insert); Fok1 EL variant (C terminal on insert)
  Cloning method: Ligation Independent Cloning
  Sequencing primers: 5′ TAATACGACTCACTATAGG; 3′ GCTGATCAGCGGGTTTAAAC
Terms and licenses: Academic/Nonprofit Terms; Industry Terms: Not Available to Industry
How to cite: TALEN-CCR5L18-CtermCan was a gift from David Liu (Addgene plasmid # 51438 ; http://n2t.net/addgene:51438 ; RRID:Addgene_51438)
