[The description below was written by a language model from this plasmid's Addgene catalogue record and pLannotate feature annotations shown in this document.]
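Description:
TALEN-CCR5L18-CtermCan is an 8,058 bp mammalian expression plasmid built on the JDS70 TALEN backbone. It encodes one half of a TALEN pair: the left monomer (L18) directed at the CCR5A target site in the human CCR5 locus. It replicates in E. coli from a high-copy ColE1/pUC-type origin under ampicillin selection (AmpR with its own bla promoter), and it also carries an f1 origin. Downstream of the main cassette, an SV40 promoter and the bacterial EM7 promoter drive a blasticidin S deaminase gene ending in an SV40 poly(A) signal, which could allow blasticidin selection in mammalian cells. The short bleomycin-resistance matches annotated just after this gene appear to be leftover fragments rather than a functional marker.

The roughly 3 kb synthetic insert is transcribed from the CMV enhancer/promoter and terminated by the bGH poly(A) signal. A T7 promoter sits just upstream of the coding region, which would permit in vitro transcription. The open reading frame begins with an N-terminal 3xFLAG tag, followed by a TAL effector N-terminal segment (the Δ152 truncation), the DNA-binding repeat array, and the canonical +63 TAL C-terminal domain. The feature table detects the flanking TAL portions as Xanthomonas avrBs3 and pthXo1 fragments, and leaves the repeat array between them unannotated. The protein ends in the FokI cleavage domain in its EL obligate-heterodimer variant, which needs a complementary partner monomer bound at the adjacent right half-site to dimerize and cut. A V5 tag sequence is annotated after FokI, but the record does not indicate whether it is translated. The construct serves as the canonical C-terminus reference in work profiling TALEN specificity and engineering variants with improved DNA-cleavage specificity.
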