Features (pLannotate 1.2.2; 26 found; start..end, strand, type, name):
     36..80      -  misc_feature   bom (fragment): basis of mobility region from pBR322
    235..614     +  enhancer       CMV enhancer: human cytomegalovirus immediate early enhancer
    615..818     +  promoter       CMV promoter: human cytomegalovirus (CMV) immediate early promoter
    814..847     +  LTR            5' LTR (truncated) (fragment): truncated 5' long terminal repeat (LTR) from HIV-1
    863..881     +  promoter       T7 promoter: promoter for bacteriophage T7 RNA polymerase
    907..972     +  CDS            3xFLAG: three tandem FLAG® epitope tags, followed by an enterokinase cleavage site
   1024..1533    +  CDS            avrBs3 (fragment): AVRB3_XANEU - Experimental evidence at protein level: Swiss-Prot protein existence level 1. Avirulence protein. Acts as a transcription factor in C.annuum plants. In susceptible plants lacking the Bs3 resistance gene induces expression of a number of genes, including genes homologous to a family of auxin-induced genes, alpha-expansin genes, pectate lyase, anthocyanidin glucoside rhamnosyl transferase and at least one transcription factor, UPA20. Their expression leads to plant hypertrophy in mesophyll cells, probably mainly mediated by UPA20 (PubMed:17962565). In resistant plants induces the h
   3124..3330    +  CDS            pthXo1 (fragment): PTHX1_XANOP - Also known as tal2b. Experimental evidence at protein level: Swiss-Prot protein existence level 1. Avirulence protein. Acts as a transcription factor in rice, inducing expression of a number of host genes including SWEET11 (Os8N3, XA13, AC Q6YZF3) in susceptible plants with the Xa13 allele. Plants with the xa13 allele, which has an altered promoter, are resistant to bacterial blight caused by this bacterial strain and do not induce SWEET11. The xa13 allele elicits an atypical hypersensitive response (HR). PthXo1 binds SWEET11 promoter DNA in a sequence-specific manner. From Xanth
   3319..3906    +  CDS            FokI cleavage domain: nonspecific DNA cleavage domain of the FokI endonuclease (Li et al., 1992) must dimerize to be catalytically active
   3922..3963    +  CDS            V5 tag: epitope tag from simian virus 5
   4019..4243    +  polyA_signal   bGH poly(A) signal: bovine growth hormone polyadenylation signal
   4247..4268    +  promoter       SV40 promoter (fragment): SV40 enhancer and early promoter
   4289..4717    +  rep_origin     f1 ori (sequence partly withheld): f1 bacteriophage origin of replication; arrow indicates direction of (+) strand synthesis
   4731..5061    +  promoter       SV40 promoter: SV40 enhancer and early promoter
   5109..5156    +  promoter       EM7 promoter: synthetic bacterial promoter&nbsp
   5175..5573    +  CDS            BSD: blasticidin S deaminase; Aspergillus terreus BSD; confers resistance to blasticidin
   5574..5601    +  CDS            BleoR (fragment): antibiotic-binding protein; Sh ble from Streptoalloteichus hindustanus; confers resistance to bleomycin, phleomycin, and Zeocin™
   5611..5736    +  CDS            ble (fragment): BLE_KLEPN - Experimental evidence at protein level: Swiss-Prot protein existence level 1. Binding protein with a strong affinity to the bleomycin family of antibiotics. Binds to CL990; an antimitotic-antibiotic compound. From Klebsiella pneumoniae.
   5731..5852    +  polyA_signal   SV40 poly(A) signal: SV40 polyadenylation signal
   5925..5941    -  protein_bind   lac operator: The lac repressor binds to the lac operator to inhibit transcription in E. coli. This inhibition can be relieved by adding lactose or isopropyl-β-D-thiogalactopyranoside (IPTG). lac repressor encoded by lacI
   5949..5979    -  promoter       lac promoter: promoter for the E. coli lac operon
   5994..6015    -  protein_bind   CAP binding site: CAP binding activates transcription in the presence of cAMP. E. coli catabolite activator protein
   6028..6120    -  CDS            lacI (fragment): lac repressor; lacI; The lac repressor binds to the lac operator to inhibit transcription in E. coli. This inhibition can be relieved by adding lactose or isopropyl-β-D-thiogalactopyranoside (IPTG).
   6303..6891    -  rep_origin     ori: high-copy-number ColE1/pMB1/pBR322/pUC origin of replication
   7062..7922    -  CDS            AmpR: β-lactamase; bla; confers resistance to ampicillin, carbenicillin, and related antibiotics
   7923..8027    -  promoter       AmpR promoter: bla
>Addgene plasmid #51438 | TALEN-CCR5L18-CtermCan | depositor full sequence | sequence record 78444 | TALEN-CCR5L18-CtermCan sequence 8058 bps
GACGGATCGGGAGATCTCCCGATCCCCTATGGTCGACTCTCAGTACAATCTGCTCTGATGCCGCATAGTT
AAGCCAGTATCTGCTCCCTGCTTGTGTGTTGGAGGTCGCTGAGTAGTGCGCGAGCAAAATTTAAGCTACA
ACAAGGCAAGGCTTGACCGACAATTGCATGAAGAATCTGCTTAGGGTTAGGCGTTTTGCGCTGCTTCGCG
ATGTACGGGCCAGATATACGCGTTGACATTGATTATTGACTAGTTATTAATAGTAATCAATTACGGGGTC
ATTAGTTCATAGCCCATATATGGAGTTCCGCGTTACATAACTTACGGTAAATGGCCCGCCTGGCTGACCG
CCCAACGACCCCCGCCCATTGACGTCAATAATGACGTATGTTCCCATAGTAACGCCAATAGGGACTTTCC
ATTGACGTCAATGGGTGGACTATTTACGGTAAACTGCCCACTTGGCAGTACATCAAGTGTATCATATGCC
AAGTACGCCCCCTATTGACGTCAATGACGGTAAATGGCCCGCCTGGCATTATGCCCAGTACATGACCTTA
TGGGACTTTCCTACTTGGCAGTACATCTACGTATTAGTCATCGCTATTACCATGGTGATGCGGTTTTGGC
AGTACATCAATGGGCGTGGATAGCGGTTTGACTCACGGGGATTTCCAAGTCTCCACCCCATTGACGTCAA
TGGGAGTTTGTTTTGGCACCAAAATCAACGGGACTTTCCAAAATGTCGTAACAACTCCGCCCCATTGACG
CAAATGGGCGGTAGGCGTGTACGGTGGGAGGTCTATATAAGCAGAGCTCTCTGGCTAACTAGAGAACCCA
CTGCTTACTGGCTTATCGAAATTAATACGACTCACTATAGGGAGACCCAAGCTGGCTAGCACCATGGACT
ACAAAGACCATGACGGTGATTATAAAGATCATGACATCGATTACAAGGATGACGATGACAAGATGGCCCC
CAAGAAGAAGAGGAAGGTGGGCATTCACCGCGGGGTACCTATGGTGGACTTGAGGACACTCGGTTATTCG
CAACAGCAACAGGAGAAAATCAAGCCTAAGGTCAGGAGCACCGTCGCGCAACACCACGAGGCGCTTGTGG
GGCATGGCTTCACTCATGCGCATATTGTCGCGCTTTCACAGCACCCTGCGGCGCTTGGGACGGTGGCTGT
CAAATACCAAGATATGATTGCGGCCCTGCCCGAAGCCACGCACGAGGCAATTGTAGGGGTCGGTAAACAG
TGGTCGGGAGCGCGAGCACTTGAGGCGCTGCTGACTGTGGCGGGTGAGCTTAGGGGGCCTCCGCTCCAGC
TCGACACCGGGCAGCTGCTGAAGATCGCGAAGAGAGGGGGAGTAACAGCGGTAGAGGCAGTGCACGCCTG
GCGCAATGCGCTCACCGGGGCCCCCTTGAACCTGACCCCAGACCAGGTAGTCGCAATCGCGTCAAACGGA
GGGGGAAAGCAAGCCCTGGAAACCGTGCAAAGGTTGTTGCCGGTCCTTTGTCAAGACCACGGCCTTACAC
CGGAGCAAGTCGTGGCCATTGCATCCCACGACGGTGGCAAACAGGCTCTTGAGACGGTTCAGAGACTTCT
CCCAGTTCTCTGTCAAGCCCACGGGCTGACTCCCGATCAAGTTGTAGCGATTGCGTCGAACATTGGAGGG
AAACAAGCATTGGAGACTGTCCAACGGCTCCTTCCCGTGTTGTGTCAAGCCCACGGTTTGACGCCTGCAC
AAGTGGTCGCCATCGCCTCGAATGGCGGCGGTAAGCAGGCGCTGGAAACAGTACAGCGCCTGCTGCCTGT
ACTGTGCCAGGATCATGGACTGACCCCAGACCAGGTAGTCGCAATCGCGTCAAACGGAGGGGGAAAGCAA
GCCCTGGAAACCGTGCAAAGGTTGTTGCCGGTCCTTTGTCAAGACCACGGCCTTACACCGGAGCAAGTCG
TGGCCATTGCAAGCAACATCGGTGGCAAACAGGCTCTTGAGACGGTTCAGAGACTTCTCCCAGTTCTCTG
TCAAGCCCACGGGCTGACTCCCGATCAAGTTGTAGCGATTGCGTCGCATGACGGAGGGAAACAAGCATTG
GAGACTGTCCAACGGCTCCTTCCCGTGTTGTGTCAAGCCCACGGTTTGACGCCTGCACAAGTGGTCGCCA
TCGCCTCCAATATTGGCGGTAAGCAGGCGCTGGAAACAGTACAGCGCCTGCTGCCTGTACTGTGCCAGGA
TCATGGACTGACCCCAGACCAGGTAGTCGCAATCGCGTCACATGACGGGGGAAAGCAAGCCCTGGAAACC
GTGCAAAGGTTGTTGCCGGTCCTTTGTCAAGACCACGGCCTTACACCGGAGCAAGTCGTGGCCATTGCAT
CCCACGACGGTGGCAAACAGGCTCTTGAGACGGTTCAGAGACTTCTCCCAGTTCTCTGTCAAGCCCACGG
GCTGACTCCCGATCAAGTTGTAGCGATTGCGTCCAACGGTGGAGGGAAACAAGCATTGGAGACTGTCCAA
CGGCTCCTTCCCGTGTTGTGTCAAGCCCACGGTTTGACGCCTGCACAAGTGGTCGCCATCGCCAACAACA
ACGGCGGTAAGCAGGCGCTGGAAACAGTACAGCGCCTGCTGCCTGTACTGTGCCAGGATCATGGACTGAC
CCCAGACCAGGTAGTCGCAATCGCGTCACATGACGGGGGAAAGCAAGCCCTGGAAACCGTGCAAAGGTTG
TTGCCGGTCCTTTGTCAAGACCACGGCCTTACACCGGAGCAAGTCGTGGCCATTGCAAGCAACATCGGTG
GCAAACAGGCTCTTGAGACGGTTCAGAGACTTCTCCCAGTTCTCTGTCAAGCCCACGGGCTGACTCCCGA
TCAAGTTGTAGCGATTGCGAATAACAATGGAGGGAAACAAGCATTGGAGACTGTCCAACGGCTCCTTCCC
GTGTTGTGTCAAGCCCACGGTTTGACGCCTGCACAAGTGGTCGCCATCGCCAGCCATGATGGCGGTAAGC
AGGCGCTGGAAACAGTACAGCGCCTGCTGCCTGTACTGTGCCAGGATCATGGACTGACACCCGAACAGGT
GGTCGCCATTGCTTCTAATGGGGGAGGACGGCCAGCCTTGGAGTCCATCGTAGCCCAATTGTCCAGGCCC
GATCCCGCGTTGGCTGCGTTAACGAATGACCATCTGGTGGCGTTGGCATGTCTTGGTGGACGACCCGCGC
TCGATGCAGTCAAAAAGGGTCTGCCTCATGCTCCCGCATTGATCAAAAGAACCAACCGGCGGATTCCCGA
GAGAACTTCCCATCGAGTCGCGGGATCCCAACTAGTCAAAAGTGAACTGGAGGAGAAGAAATCTGAACTT
CGTCATAAATTGAAATATGTGCCTCATGAATATATTGAATTAATTGAAATTGCCAGAAATTCCACTCAGG
ATAGAATTCTTGAAATGAAGGTAATGGAATTTTTTATGAAAGTTTATGGATATAGAGGTAAACATTTGGG
TGGATCAAGGAAACCGGACGGAGCAATTTATACTGTCGGATCTCCTATTGATTACGGTGTGATCGTGGAT
ACTAAAGCTTATAGCGGAGGTTATAATCTGCCAATTGGCCAAGCAGATGAAATGGAGCGATATGTCGAAG
AAAATCAAACACGAAACAAACATCTCAACCCTAATGAATGGTGGAAAGTCTATCCATCTTCTGTAACGGA
ATTTAAGTTTTTATTTGTGAGTGGTCACTTTAAAGGAAACTACAAAGCTCAGCTTACACGATTAAATCAT
ATCACTAATTGTAATGGAGCTGTTCTTAGTGTAGAAGAGCTTTTAATTGGTGGAGAAATGATTAAAGCCG
GCACATTAACCTTAGAGGAAGTGAGACGGAAATTTAATAACGGCGAGATAAACTTTTAAGGGCCCTTCGA
AGGTAAGCCTATCCCTAACCCTCTCCTCGGTCTCGATTCTACGCGTACCGGTCATCATCACCATCACCAT
TGAGTTTAAACCCGCTGATCAGCCTCGACTGTGCCTTCTAGTTGCCAGCCATCTGTTGTTTGCCCCTCCC
CCGTGCCTTCCTTGACCCTGGAAGGTGCCACTCCCACTGTCCTTTCCTAATAAAATGAGGAAATTGCATC
GCATTGTCTGAGTAGGTGTCATTCTATTCTGGGGGGTGGGGTGGGGCAGGACAGCAAGGGGGAGGATTGG
GAAGACAATAGCAGGCATGCTGGGGATGCGGTGGGCTCTATGGCTTCTGAGGCGGAAAGAACCAGCTGGG
GCTCTAGGGGGTATCCCC
[124 nt withheld, positions 4289-4412]
C
[32 nt withheld, positions 4414-4445]
CA
[57 nt withheld, positions 4448-4504]
A
[49 nt withheld, positions 4506-4554]
CCTTTGACGTTGGAGTCCACGTTCTTT
[37 nt withheld, positions 4582-4618]
ACCCTATCTCGGTCTATTCTTTTGATTTATAAGGGATTTTGGGGATTTCGGCCTATTGGTTAAAAAATGA
GCTGATTTAACAAAAATTTAACGCGAATTAATTCTGTGGAATGTGTGTCAGTTAGGGTGTGGAAAGTCCC
CAGGCTCCCCAGGCAGGCAGAAGTATGCAAAGCATGCATCTCAATTAGTCAGCAACCAGGTGTGGAAAGT
CCCCAGGCTCCCCAGCAGGCAGAAGTATGCAAAGCATGCATCTCAATTAGTCAGCAACCATAGTCCCGCC
CCTAACTCCGCCCATCCCGCCCCTAACTCCGCCCAGTTCCGCCCATTCTCCGCCCCATGGCTGACTAATT
TTTTTTATTTATGCAGAGGCCGAGGCCGCCTCTGCCTCTGAGCTATTCCAGAAGTAGTGAGGAGGCTTTT
TTGGAGGCCTAGGCTTTTGCAAAAAGCTCCCGGGAGCTTGTATATCCATTTTCGGATCTGATCAGCACGT
GTTGACAATTAATCATCGGCATAGTATATCGGCATAGTATAATACGACAAGGTGAGGAACTAAACCATGG
CCAAGCCTTTGTCTCAAGAAGAATCCACCCTCATTGAAAGAGCAACGGCTACAATCAACAGCATCCCCAT
CTCTGAAGACTACAGCGTCGCCAGCGCAGCTCTCTCTAGCGACGGCCGCATCTTCACTGGTGTCAATGTA
TATCATTTTACTGGGGGACCTTGTGCAGAACTCGTGGTGCTGGGCACTGCTGCTGCTGCGGCAGCTGGCA
ACCTGACTTGTATCGTCGCGATCGGAAATGAGAACAGGGGCATCTTGAGCCCCTGCGGACGGTGTCGACA
GGTGCTTCTCGATCTGCATCCTGGGATCAAAGCGATAGTGAAGGACAGTGATGGACAGCCGACGGCAGTT
GGGATTCGTGAATTGCTGCCCTCTGGTTATGTGTGGGAGGGCTAAGCACTTCGTGGCCGAGGAGCAGGAC
TGACACGTGCTACGAGATTTCGATTCCACCGCCGCCTTCTATGAAAGGTTGGGCTTCGGAATCGTTTTCC
GGGACGCCGGCTGGATGATCCTCCAGCGCGGGGATCTCATGCTGGAGTTCTTCGCCCACCCCAACTTGTT
TATTGCAGCTTATAATGGTTACAAATAAAGCAATAGCATCACAAATTTCACAAATAAAGCATTTTTTTCA
CTGCATTCTAGTTGTGGTTTGTCCAAACTCATCAATGTATCTTATCATGTCTGTATACCGTCGACCTCTA
GCTAGAGCTTGGCGTAATCATGGTCATAGCTGTTTCCTGTGTGAAATTGTTATCCGCTCACAATTCCACA
CAACATACGAGCCGGAAGCATAAAGTGTAAAGCCTGGGGTGCCTAATGAGTGAGCTAACTCACATTAATT
GCGTTGCGCTCACTGCCCGCTTTCCAGTCGGGAAACCTGTCGTGCCAGCTGCATTAATGAATCGGCCAAC
GCGCGGGGAGAGGCGGTTTGCGTATTGGGCGCTCTTCCGCTTCCTCGCTCACTGACTCGCTGCGCTCGGT
CGTTCGGCTGCGGCGAGCGGTATCAGCTCACTCAAAGGCGGTAATACGGTTATCCACAGAATCAGGGGAT
AACGCAGGAAAGAACATGTGAGCAAAAGGCCAGCAAAAGGCCAGGAACCGTAAAAAGGCCGCGTTGCTGG
CGTTTTTCCATAGGCTCCGCCCCCCTGACGAGCATCACAAAAATCGACGCTCAAGTCAGAGGTGGCGAAA
CCCGACAGGACTATAAAGATACCAGGCGTTTCCCCCTGGAAGCTCCCTCGTGCGCTCTCCTGTTCCGACC
CTGCCGCTTACCGGATACCTGTCCGCCTTTCTCCCTTCGGGAAGCGTGGCGCTTTCTCAATGCTCACGCT
GTAGGTATCTCAGTTCGGTGTAGGTCGTTCGCTCCAAGCTGGGCTGTGTGCACGAACCCCCCGTTCAGCC
CGACCGCTGCGCCTTATCCGGTAACTATCGTCTTGAGTCCAACCCGGTAAGACACGACTTATCGCCACTG
GCAGCAGCCACTGGTAACAGGATTAGCAGAGCGAGGTATGTAGGCGGTGCTACAGAGTTCTTGAAGTGGT
GGCCTAACTACGGCTACACTAGAAGGACAGTATTTGGTATCTGCGCTCTGCTGAAGCCAGTTACCTTCGG
AAAAAGAGTTGGTAGCTCTTGATCCGGCAAACAAACCACCGCTGGTAGCGGTGGTTTTTTTGTTTGCAAG
CAGCAGATTACGCGCAGAAAAAAAGGATCTCAAGAAGATCCTTTGATCTTTTCTACGGGGTCTGACGCTC
AGTGGAACGAAAACTCACGTTAAGGGATTTTGGTCATGAGATTATCAAAAAGGATCTTCACCTAGATCCT
TTTAAATTAAAAATGAAGTTTTAAATCAATCTAAAGTATATATGAGTAAACTTGGTCTGACAGTTACCAA
TGCTTAATCAGTGAGGCACCTATCTCAGCGATCTGTCTATTTCGTTCATCCATAGTTGCCTGACTCCCCG
TCGTGTAGATAACTACGATACGGGAGGGCTTACCATCTGGCCCCAGTGCTGCAATGATACCGCGAGACCC
ACGCTCACCGGCTCCAGATTTATCAGCAATAAACCAGCCAGCCGGAAGGGCCGAGCGCAGAAGTGGTCCT
GCAACTTTATCCGCCTCCATCCAGTCTATTAATTGTTGCCGGGAAGCTAGAGTAAGTAGTTCGCCAGTTA
ATAGTTTGCGCAACGTTGTTGCCATTGCTACAGGCATCGTGGTGTCACGCTCGTCGTTTGGTATGGCTTC
ATTCAGCTCCGGTTCCCAACGATCAAGGCGAGTTACATGATCCCCCATGTTGTGCAAAAAAGCGGTTAGC
TCCTTCGGTCCTCCGATCGTTGTCAGAAGTAAGTTGGCCGCAGTGTTATCACTCATGGTTATGGCAGCAC
TGCATAATTCTCTTACTGTCATGCCATCCGTAAGATGCTTTTCTGTGACTGGTGAGTACTCAACCAAGTC
ATTCTGAGAATAGTGTATGCGGCGACCGAGTTGCTCTTGCCCGGCGTCAATACGGGATAATACCGCGCCA
CATAGCAGAACTTTAAAAGTGCTCATCATTGGAAAACGTTCTTCGGGGCGAAAACTCTCAAGGATCTTAC
CGCTGTTGAGATCCAGTTCGATGTAACCCACTCGTGCACCCAACTGATCTTCAGCATCTTTTACTTTCAC
CAGCGTTTCTGGGTGAGCAAAAACAGGAAGGCAAAATGCCGCAAAAAAGGGAATAAGGGCGACACGGAAA
TGTTGAATACTCATACTCTTCCTTTTTCAATATTATTGAAGCATTTATCAGGGTTATTGTCTCATGAGCG
GATACATATTTGAATGTATTTAGAAAAATAAACAAATAGGGGTTCCGCGCACATTTCCCCGAAAAGTGCC
ACCTGACGTC
