>Addgene plasmid #51438 | TALEN-CCR5L18-CtermCan | depositor partial sequence | sequence record 78440 | T7
GGTGATTATAAAGATCATGACATCGATTACAAGGATGACGATGACAAGATGGCCCCCAAGAAGAAGAGGA
AGGTGGGCATTCACCGCGGGGTACCTATGGTGGACTTGAGGACACTCGGTTATTCGCAACAGCAACAGGA
GAAAATCAAGCCTAAGGTCAGGAGCACCGTCGCGCAACACCACGAGGCGCTTGTGGGGCATGGCTTCACT
CATGCGCATATTGTCGCGCTTTCACAGCACCCTGCGGCGCTTGGGACGGTGGCTGTCAAATACCAAGATA
TGATTGCGGCCCTGCCCGAAGCCACGCACGAGGCAATTGTAGGGGTCGGTAAACAGTGGTCGGGAGCGCG
AGCACTTGAGGCGCTGCTGACTGTGGCGGGTGAGCTTAGGGGGCCTCCGCTCCAGCTCGACACCGGGCAG
CTGCTGAAGATCGCGAAGAGAGGGGGAGTAACAGCGGTAGAGGCAGTGCACGCCTGGCGCAATGCGCTCA
CCGGGGCCCCCTTGAACCTGACCCCAGACCAGGTAGTCGCAATCGCGTCAAACGGAGGGGGAAAGCAAGC
CCTGGAAACCGTGCAAAGGTTGTTGCCGGTCCTTTGTCAAGACCACGGCCTTACACCGGAGCAAGTCGTG
GCCATTGCATCCCACGACGGTGGCAAACAGGCTCTTGAGACGGTTCAGAGACTTCTCCCAGTTCTCTGTC
AAGCCCACGGGCTGACTCCCGATCAAGTTGTAGCGATTGCGTCGAACATTGGAGGGAAACAAGCATTGGA
GACTGTCCAACGGCTCCTTCCCGTGTTGTGTCAAGCCCACGGTTTGACGCCTGCACAAGTGGTCGCCATC
GCCTCGAATGGCGGCGGTAAGCAGGCGCTGGAAACAGTACAGCGCCTGCTGCCTGTACTG
