>Addgene plasmid #51438 | TALEN-CCR5L18-CtermCan | depositor partial sequence | sequence record 78441 | TALEN-fwd2
NAAGCCCTGGAAACCGTGCAAAGGTTGTTGCCGGTCCTTTGTCAAGACCACGGCCTTACACCGGAGCAAG
TCGTGGCCATTGCATCCCACGACGGTGGCAAACAGGCTCTTGAGACGGTTCAGAGACTTCTCCCAGTTCT
CTGTCAAGCCCACGGGCTGACTCCCGATCAAGTTGTAGCGATTGCGTCGAACATTGGAGGGAAACAAGCA
TTGGAGACTGTCCAACGGCTCCTTCCCGTGTTGTGTCAAGCCCACGGTTTGACGCCTGCACAAGTGGTCG
CCATCGCCTCGAATGGCGGCGGTAAGCAGGCGCTGGAAACAGTACAGCGCCTGCTGCCTGTACTGTGCCA
GGATCATGGACTGACCCCAGACCAGGTAGTCGCAATCGCGTCAAACGGAGGGGGAAAGCAAGCCCTGGAA
ACCGTGCAAAGGTTGTTGCCGGTCCTTTGTCAAGACCACGGCCTTACACCGGAGCAAGTCGTGGCCATTG
CAAGCAACATCGGTGGCAAACAGGCTCTTGAGACGGTTCAGAGACTTCTCCCAGTTCTCTGTCAAGCCCA
CGGGCTGACTCCCGATCAAGTTGTAGCGATTGCGTCGCATGACGGAGGGAAACAAGCATTGGAGACTGTC
CAACGGCTCCTTCCCGTGTTGTGTCAAGCCCACGGTTTGACGCCTGCACAAGTGGTCGCCATCGCCTCCA
ATATTGGCGGTAAGCAGGCGCTGGAAACAGTACAGCGCCTGCTGCCTGTACTGTGCCAGGATCATGGACT
GACCCCAGACCAGGTAGTCGCAATCGCGTCACATGACGGGGGAAAGCAAGCCCTGNAAACCGTGCAAAGG
TTGTTGCCGGTCCTTTGTCAAGACCACGGCCTTACACCGGANCAAGTCGTGGCCCATTGC
