>Addgene plasmid #51438 | TALEN-CCR5L18-CtermCan | depositor partial sequence | sequence record 78442 | TALEN-rev2
GTGTCAGTCCATGATCCTGGCACAGTACAGGCAGCAGGCGCTGTACTGTTTCCAGCGCCTGCTTACCGCC
ATCATGGCTGGCGATGGCGACCACTTGTGCAGGCGTCAAACCGTGGGCTTGACACAACACGGGAAGGAGC
CGTTGGACAGTCTCCAATGCTTGTTTCCCTCCATTGTTATTCGCAATCGCTACAACTTGATCGGGAGTCA
GCCCGTGGGCTTGACAGAGAACTGGGAGAAGTCTCTGAACCGTCTCAAGAGCCTGTTTGCCACCGATGTT
GCTTGCAATGGCCACGACTTGCTCCGGTGTAAGGCCGTGGTCTTGACAAAGGACCGGCAACAACCTTTGC
ACGGTTTCCAGGGCTTGCTTTCCCCCGTCATGTGACGCGATTGCGACTACCTGGTCTGGGGTCAGTCCAT
GATCCTGGCACAGTACAGGCAGCAGGCGCTGTACTGTTTCCAGCGCCTGCTTACCGCCGTTGTTGTTGGC
GATGGCGACCACTTGTGCAGGCGTCAAACCGTGGGCTTGACACAACACGGGAAGGAGCCGTTGGACAGTC
TCCAATGCTTGTTTCCCTCCACCGTTGGACGCAATCGCTACAACTTGATCGGGAGTCAGCCCGTGGGCTT
GACAGAGAACTGGGAGAAGTCTCTGAACCGTCTCAAGAGCCTGTTTGCCACCGTCGTGGGATGCAATGGC
CACGACTTGCTCCGGTGTAAGGCCGTGGTCTTGACAAAGGACCGGCAACAACCTTTGCACGGTTTCCAGG
GCTTGCTTTCCCCCGTCATGTGACGCGATTGCGACTACCTGGTCTGGGGTCAGTCCATGATCCTGGCACA
GTACAGGCAGCANGCGCTGTACTGTTTCCAGCGCCTGCTTACCGCCAATATTGGAGGCGA
