>Addgene plasmid #51438 | TALEN-CCR5L18-CtermCan | depositor partial sequence | sequence record 78443 | TALEN-rev1
AGGAGAGGGTTAGGGATAGGCTTACCTTCGAAGGGCCCTTAAAAGTTTATCTCGCCGTTATTAAATTTCC
GTCTCACTTCCTCTAAGGTTAATGTGCCGGCTTTAATCATTTCTCCACCAATTAAAAGCTCTTCTACACT
AAGAACAGCTCCATTACAATTAGTGATATGATTTAATCGTGTAAGCTGAGCTTTGTAGTTTCCTTTAAAG
TGACCACTCACAAATAAAAACTTAAATTCCGTTACAGAAGATGGATAGACTTTCCACCATTCATTAGGGT
TGAGATGTTTGTTTCGTGTTTGATTTTCTTCGACATATCGCTCCATTTCATCTGCTTGGCCAATTGGCAG
ATTATAACCTCCGCTATAAGCTTTAGTATCCACGATCACACCGTAATCAATAGGAGATCCGACAGTATAA
ATTGCTCCGTCCGGTTTCCTTGATCCACCCAAATGTTTACCTCTATATCCATAAACTTTCATAAAAAATT
CCATTACCTTCATTTCAAGAATTCTATCCTGAGTGGAATTTCTGGCAATTTCAATTAATTCAATATATTC
ATGAGGCACATATTTCAATTTATGACGAAGTTCAGATTTCTTCTCCTCCAGTTCACTTTTGACTAGTTGG
GATCCCGCGACTCGATGGGAAGTTCTCTCGGGAATCCGCCGGTTGGTTCTTTTGATCAATGCGGGAGCAT
GAGGCAGACCCTTTTTGACTGCATCGAGCGCGGGTCGTCCACCAAGACATGCCAACGCCACCAGATGGTC
ATTCGTTAACGCAGCCAACGCGGGATCGGGCCTGGACAATTGGGCTACGATGGACTCCAAGGCTGGCCGT
CCTCCCCCATTANAAGCAATGGCGACCACCTGTTCGGGTGTCAGTCCATGATCCTGGCAC
