>Addgene plasmid #51438 | TALEN-CCR5L18-CtermCan | addgene partial sequence | sequence record 81174 | CMV-F 5'-CGCAAATGGGCGGTAGGCGTG-3'
GCTCTCTGGCTAACTAGAGAACCCACTGCTTACTGGCTTATCGAAATTAATACGACTCACTATAGGGAGA
CCCAAGCTGGCTAGCACCATGGACTACAAAGACCATGACGGTGATTATAAAGATCATGACATCGATTACA
AGGATGACGATGACAAGATGGCCCCCAAGAAGAAGAGGAAGGTGGGCATTCACCGCGGGGTACCTATGGT
GGACTTGAGGACACTCGGTTATTCGCAACAGCAACAGGAGAAAATCAAGCCTAAGGTCAGGAGCACCGTC
GCGCAACACCACGAGGCGCTTGTGGGGCATGGCTTCACTCATGCGCATATTGTCGCGCTTTCACAGCACC
CTGCGGCGCTTGGGACGGTGGCTGTCAAATACCAAGATATGATTGCGGCCCTGCCCGAAGCCACGCACGA
GGCAATTGTAGGGGTCGGTAAACAGTGGTCGGGAGCGCGAGCACTTGAGGCGCTGCTGACTGTGGCGGGT
GAGCTTAGGGGGCCTCCGCTCCAGCTCGACACCGGGCAGCTGCTGAAGATCGCGAAGAGAGGGGGAGTAA
CAGCGGTAGAGGCAGTGCACGCCTGGCGCAATGCGCTCACCGGGGCCCCCTTGAACCTGACCCCAGACCA
GGTAGTCGCAATCGCGTCAAACGGAGGGGGAAAGCAAGCCCTGGAAACCGTGCAAAGGTTGTTGCCGGTC
CTTTGTCAAGACCACGGCCTTACACCGGAGCAAGTCGTGGCCATTGCATCCCACGACGGTGGCAAACAGG
CTCTTGAGACGGTTC
