>Addgene plasmid #51438 | TALEN-CCR5L18-CtermCan | addgene partial sequence | sequence record 81176 | JDS-TALEN-F 5'-TAGGGGTCGGTAAACAGTGG-3'
TGGCGGGTGAGCTTAGGGGGCCTCCGCTCCAGCTCGACACCGGGCAGCTGCTGAAGATCGCGAAGAGAGG
GGGAGTAACAGCGGTAGAGGCAGTGCACGCCTGGCGCAATGCGCTCACCGGGGCCCCCTTGAACCTGACC
CCAGACCAGGTAGTCGCAATCGCGTCAAACGGAGGGGGAAAGCAAGCCCTGGAAACCGTGCAAAGGTTGT
TGCCGGTCCTTTGTCAAGACCACGGCCTTACACCGGAGCAAGTCGTGGCCATTGCATCCCACGACGGTGG
CAAACAGGCTCTTGAGACGGTTCAGAGACTTCTCCCAGTTCTCTGTCAAGCCCACGGGCTGACTCCCGAT
CAAGTTGTAGCGATTGCGTCGAACATTGGAGGGAAACAAGCATTGGAGACTGTCCAACGGCTCCTTCCCG
TGTTGTGTCAAGCCCACGGTTTGACGCCTGCACAAGTGGTCGCCATCGCCTCGAATGGCGGCGGTAAGCA
GGCGCTGGAAACAGTACAGCGCCTGCTGCCTGTACTGTGCCAGGATCATGGACTGACCCCAGACCAGGTA
GTCGCAATCGCGTCAAACGGAGGGGGAAAGCAAGCCCTGGAAACCGTGCAAAGGTTGTTGCCGGTCCTTT
GTCAAGACCACGGCCTTACACCGGAGCAAGTCGTGGCCATTGCAAGCAACATCGGTGGCAAACAGGCTCT
TGAGACGGTTCAGAGACTTCTCCCAGTTCTCTGTCAAGCCCACGGGCTGACTCCCGATCAAGTTGTAGCG
ATTGCGTCGCATGACGGAGGGAAACAAGCATTGGAGACTGTCCAACGGCTCCTTCCCGTGTTGTGTCAAG
CCCACGGTTTGACG
