>Addgene plasmid #51438 | TALEN-CCR5L18-CtermCan | addgene partial sequence | sequence record 81177 | BGH-rev 5'-TAGAAGGCACAGTCGAGG-3'
CGTAGAATCGAGACCGAGGAGAGGGTTAGGGATAGGCTTACCTTCGAAGGGCCCTTAAAAGTTTATCTCG
CCGTTATTAAATTTCCGTCTCACTTCCTCTAAGGTTAATGTGCCGGCTTTAATCATTTCTCCACCAATTA
AAAGCTCTTCTACACTAAGAACAGCTCCATTACAATTAGTGATATGATTTAATCGTGTAAGCTGAGCTTT
GTAGTTTCCTTTAAAGTGACCACTCACAAATAAAAACTTAAATTCCGTTACAGAAGATGGATAGACTTTC
CACCATTCATTAGGGTTGAGATGTTTGTTTCGTGTTTGATTTTCTTCGACATATCGCTCCATTTCATCTG
CTTGGCCAATTGGCAGATTATAACCTCCGCTATAAGCTTTAGTATCCACGATCACACCGTAATCAATAGG
AGATCCGACAGTATAAATTGCTCCGTCCGGTTTCCTTGATCCACCCAAATGTTTACCTCTATATCCATAA
ACTTTCATAAAAAATTCCATTACCTTCATTTCAAGAATTCTATCCTGAGTGGAATTTCTGGCAATTTCAA
TTAATTCAATATATTCATGAGGCACATATTTCAATTTATGACGAAGTTCAGATTTCTTCTCCTCCAGTTC
ACTTTTGACTAGTTGGGATCCCGCGACTCGATGGGAAGTTCTCTCGGGAATCCGCCGGTTGGTTCTTTTG
ATCAATGCGGGAGCATGAGGCAGACCCTTTTTGACTGCATCGAGCGCGGGTCGTCCACCAAGACATGCCA
ACGCCACCAGATGGTCATTCGTTAACGCAGCCAACGCGGGATCGGGCCTGGACAATTGGGCTACGATGGA
CTCCAAGGCTGGCCGTCCTCCCCCA
